Addgene plasmid #65518: pDRFLIP42
Purpose: (Empty Backbone) FRET biosensor Destination vector for yeast expression. Encodes a FRET pair for fusion with ligand binding domain of interest.
Depositing lab: Wolf Frommer. Depositing organization: Carnegie Institution for Science. Publication: Abscisic acid dynamics in roots detected with genetically encoded FRET sensors. Jones AM, Danielson JA, Manojkumar SN, Lanquar V, Grossmann G, Frommer WB. eLife. 2014 Apr 15;3:e01741. doi: 10.7554/eLife.01741. PubMed 24737862.
Backbone
  Vector backbone: pDR196
  Backbone size (bp): 6400
  Modifications to backbone: None
  Vector type: Yeast Expression
  Promoter: pPMA1
  Selectable markers: URA3
  Tag / fusion protein: 6His-Cit-attR1 (N terminal on backbone); attR2-mCer-cMyc (C terminal on backbone)
Growth in bacteria
  Bacterial resistance: Chloramphenicol and Ampicillin, 25 & 100 μg/mL
  Growth temperature: 37°C
  Growth strain: ccdB Survival
  Copy number: High Copy
Gene/Insert
  Cloning method: Gateway Cloning
  Sequencing primers: 5′ ACAAGTTTGTACAAAAAAGCA; 3′ ACCACTTTGTACAAGAAAGCTG
Terms and licenses: Academic/Nonprofit Terms; Industry Terms: Not Available to Industry
How to cite: pDRFLIP42 was a gift from Wolf Frommer (Addgene plasmid # 65518 ; http://n2t.net/addgene:65518 ; RRID:Addgene_65518)
