[The description below was written by a language model from this plasmid's Addgene catalogue record and pLannotate feature annotations shown in this document.]
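Description:
pDRFLIP42 is an empty Gateway destination vector for building and expressing FRET biosensors in yeast, derived from the pDR196 backbone. It is an E. coli–yeast shuttle plasmid. A high-copy ColE1/pUC-type origin and AmpR support propagation in bacteria, while the 2μ origin and the URA3 auxotrophic marker provide episomal maintenance and selection in Saccharomyces cerevisiae. The catalogue lists the yeast PMA1 promoter as driving expression. The automated annotation does not label it as such, although the small yeast gene fragments (BRP1, YG007) flagged just upstream of the coding region may mark that promoter region. The ADH1 terminator lies downstream of the cassette.

The payload is a split fluorescent-protein pair surrounding a Gateway cassette. An N-terminal leader carries a 6xHis tag, with a T7 gene 10 leader and an Xpress epitope also annotated, and is followed by the yellow acceptor Citrine and attR1. The cassette itself contains a chloramphenicol resistance gene and the ccdB toxin gene. Downstream come attR2 and the cyan donor mCerulean, which the catalogue describes as carrying a C-terminal cMyc tag; that tag is not annotated in the feature table. Because ccdB poisons DNA gyrase, the unrecombined vector must be grown in a ccdB-tolerant strain under chloramphenicol and ampicillin selection.

An LR reaction with an entry clone replaces the CmR/ccdB cassette with a ligand-binding domain of interest, giving an in-frame Citrine–domain–mCerulean fusion. In sensors of this design, ligand-induced conformational change alters energy transfer between the two fluorophores. The associated publication used this approach to develop abscisic acid sensors, and the His tag should permit affinity purification of candidate sensors from yeast.
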