Features (pLannotate 1.2.2; 35 found; start..end, strand, type, name):
     32..48      -  promoter       ARG4 promoter (fragment): S. cerevisiae ARG4
    153..236     +  CDS            YG007_YEAST: Protein predicted: Swiss-Prot protein existence level 4. From Saccharomyces cerevisiae (strain ATCC 204508 / S288c) (Baker's yeast).
    465..487     +  RBS            RBS: efficient ribosome binding site from bacteriophage T7 gene 10 (Olins and Rangwala, 1989)
    507..527     +  CDS            capTEV™ (fragment): composite tag for in vivo biotinylation, TEV protease cleavage, and 6xHis tagging
    528..560     +  CDS            T7 tag (gene 10 leader): leader peptide from bacteriophage T7 gene 10 promotes efficient translation in E. coli
    564..587     +  CDS            Xpress™ tag: Xpress™ epitope tag, including an enterokinase recognition and cleavage site
    603..1316    +  CDS            Citrine: Citrine is a basic (constitutively fluorescent) yellow fluorescent protein published in 2001, derived from Aequorea victoria. It has moderate acid sensitivity.
   1302..1426    +  protein_bind   attR1: mutant version of attR; recombination site for the Gateway® LR reaction LR Clonase™
   1451..1481    +  promoter       lac UV5 promoter: E. coli lac promoter with an "up" mutation
   1505..1534    +  promoter       cat promoter (fragment): promoter of the E. coli cat gene encoding chloramphenicol acetyltransferase
   1535..2216    +  CDS            CmR (fragment): chloramphenicol acetyltransferase confers resistance to chloramphenicol
   2373..2531    +  CDS            ccdA (fragment): CCDA_ECO57 - Also known as H, letA. Experimental evidence at protein level: Swiss-Prot protein existence level 1. Antitoxin component of a type II toxin-antitoxin (TA) system which inhibits the post-segregational killing (PSK) of plasmid-free cells, also referred to as a plasmid addiction system. Binds to and blocks the activity of CcdB; will also remove bound CcdB protein from the CcdB-GyrA complex by forming a CcdA-CcdB complex, a process termed rejuvenation. Functions as a transcriptional corepressor for the ccdAB operon, repression also requires CcdB (By similarity). From Escherichia coli
   2536..2563    +  CDS            ccdB (fragment): CcdB, a bacterial toxin that poisons DNA gyrase; ccdB; Plasmids containing the ccdB gene cannot be propagated in standard E. coli strains.
   2594..2896    +  CDS            ccdB: CCDB_ECOLI - Also known as G, letB, letD. Experimental evidence at protein level: Swiss-Prot protein existence level 1. Toxic component of a type II toxin-antitoxin (TA) system, functioning in plasmid maintainence. Responsible for the post- segregational killing (PSK) of plasmid-free cells, also referred to as a plasmid addiction system. Half-life of over 2 hours. Cell killing by CcdB is accompanied by filamentation, defects in chromosome and plasmid segregation, defects in cell division, formation of anucleate cells, decreased DNA synthesis and plasmid loss. Interferes with the activity of DN
   2940..3064    -  protein_bind   attR2: mutant version of attR; recombination site for the Gateway® LR reaction LR Clonase™
   3078..3791    +  CDS            mCerulean: mCerulean is a basic (constitutively fluorescent) cyan fluorescent protein published in 2005, derived from Aequorea victoria. It is reported to be a very rapidly-maturing monomer.
   3828..3892    +  misc_feature   MCS (fragment): pBluescript multiple cloning site
   3901..3919    -  promoter       T7 promoter: promoter for bacteriophage T7 RNA polymerase
   3920..4063    +  CDS            ADH1 (fragment): ADH1_YEAST - Also known as ADC1. Experimental evidence at protein level: Swiss-Prot protein existence level 1. This isozyme preferentially catalyzes the conversion of primary unbranched alcohols to their corresponding aldehydes. Also shows activity toward secondary alcohols. From Saccharomyces cerevisiae (strain ATCC 204508 / S288c) (Baker's yeast).
   4067..4254    +  terminator     ADH1 terminator: S. cerevisiae ADH1; transcription terminator for the S. cerevisiae alcohol dehydrogenase 1 (ADH1) gene
   4262..4419    +  CDS            lacZα (fragment): LacZα fragment of β-galactosidase; lacZ fragment
   4425..4476    -  misc_feature   bom (fragment): basis of mobility region from pBR322
   4481..4564    +  CDS            RAF1 (fragment): RAF_YEAST - Experimental evidence at transcript level: Swiss-Prot protein existence level 2. Antagonizes transcriptional repression of recombinase FLP by REP1-REP2. May play a role in plasmid partitioning. From Saccharomyces cerevisiae (strain ATCC 204508 / S288c) (Baker's yeast).
   4718..6064    -  rep_origin     2μ ori: yeast 2μ plasmid origin of replication
   6069..6085    -  promoter       tet promoter (fragment): E. coli promoter for tetracycline efflux protein gene
   6175..6978    -  CDS            URA3: orotidine-5'-phosphate decarboxylase, required for uracil biosynthesis; S. cerevisiae URA3; yeast auxotrophic marker, counterselectable with 5-fluoroorotic acid (5-FOA)
   6979..7194    -  promoter       URA3 promoter: S. cerevisiae URA3
   7305..7409    +  promoter       AmpR promoter: bla
   7410..8270    +  CDS            AmpR: β-lactamase; bla; confers resistance to ampicillin, carbenicillin, and related antibiotics
   8441..9029    +  rep_origin     ori: high-copy-number ColE1/pMB1/pBR322/pUC origin of replication
   9212..9304    +  CDS            lacI (fragment): lac repressor; lacI; The lac repressor binds to the lac operator to inhibit transcription in E. coli. This inhibition can be relieved by adding lactose or isopropyl-β-D-thiogalactopyranoside (IPTG).
   9317..9338    +  protein_bind   CAP binding site: CAP binding activates transcription in the presence of cAMP. E. coli catabolite activator protein
   9353..9383    +  promoter       lac promoter: promoter for the E. coli lac operon
   9391..9407    +  protein_bind   lac operator: The lac repressor binds to the lac operator to inhibit transcription in E. coli. This inhibition can be relieved by adding lactose or isopropyl-β-D-thiogalactopyranoside (IPTG). lac repressor encoded by lacI
   9445..9699    -  CDS            BRP1 (fragment): BRP1_YEAST - Protein predicted: Swiss-Prot protein existence level 4. From Saccharomyces cerevisiae (strain ATCC 204508 / S288c) (Baker's yeast).
>Addgene plasmid #65518 | pDRFLIP42 | depositor full sequence | sequence record 111428 | pDRFLIP42 sequence 9769 bps
GTAGAACTATGAGCTTTTTTTGTTTCTGTTTTCCTTTTTTTTTTTTTTACCTCTGTGGAAATTGTTACTC
TCACACTCTTTAGTTCGTTTGTTTGTTTTGTTTATTCCAATTATGACCGGTGACGAAACGTGGTCGATGG
TGGGTACCGCTTATGCTCCCCTCCATTAGTTTCGATTATATAAAAAGGCCAAATATTGTATTATTTTCAA
ATGTCCTATCATTATCGTCTAACATCTAATTTCTCTTAAATTTTTTCTCTTTCTTTCCTATAACACCAAT
AGTGAAAATCTTTTTTTCTTCTATATCTACAAAAACTTTTTTTTTCTATCAACCTCGTTGATAAATTTTT
TCTTTAACAATCGTTAATAATTAATTAATTGGAAAATAACCATTTTTTCTCTCTTTTATACACACATTCA
AAAGAAAGAAAAAAAATATACCCCAGCCTCGATCTAGAAATACTTTTGTTTAACTTTAAGAAGGAGATAT
ACATATGCGGGGTTCTCATCATCATCATCATCATGGTATGGCTAGCATGACTGGTGGACAGCAAATGGGT
CGGGATCTGTACGACGATGACGATAAGGATCCGGGCCTCGAGGTGAGCAAGGGCGAGGAGCTGTTCACCG
GGGTGGTGCCCATCCTGGTCGAGCTGGACGGCGACGTAAACGGCCACAAGTTCAGCGTGTCCGGCGAGGG
CGAGGGCGATGCCACCTACGGCAAGCTGACCCTGAAGTTCATCTGCACCACCGGCAAGCTGCCCGTGCCC
TGGCCCACCCTCGTGACCACCTTCGGCTACGGCCTGATGTGCTTCGCCCGCTACCCCGACCACATGAAGC
AGCACGACTTCTTCAAGTCCGCCATGCCCGAAGGCTACGTCCAGGAGCGCACCATCTTCTTCAAGGACGA
CGGCAACTACAAGACCCGCGCCGAGGTGAAGTTCGAGGGCGACACCCTGGTGAACCGCATCGAGCTGAAG
GGCATCGACTTCAAGGAGGACGGCAACATCCTGGGGCACAAGCTGGAGTACAACTACAACAGCCACAACG
TCTATATCATGGCCGACAAGCAGAAGAACGGCATCAAGGTGAACTTCAAGATCCGCCACAACATCGAGGA
CGGCAGCGTGCAGCTCGCCGACCACTACCAGCAGAACACCCCCATCGGCGACGGCCCCGTGCTGCTGCCC
GACAACCACTACCTGAGCTACCAGTCCGCCCTGAGCAAAGACCCCAACGAGAAGCGCGATCACATGGTCC
TGCTGGAGTTCGTGACCGCCGCGGGCATAGGTACCGATATCACAAGTTTGTACAAAAAAGCTGAACGAGA
AACGTAAAATGATATAAATATCAATATATTAAATTAGATTTTGCATAAAAAACAGACTACATAATACTGT
AAAACACAACATATCCAGTCACTATGGCGGCCGCATTAGGCACCCCAGGCTTTACACTTTATGCTTCCGG
CTCGTATAATGTGTGGATTTTGAGTTAGGATCCGTCGAGATTTTCAGGAGCTAAGGAAGCTAAAATGGAG
AAAAAAATCACTGGATATACCACCGTTGATATATCCCAATGGCATCGTAAAGAACATTTTGAGGCATTTC
AGTCAGTTGCTCAATGTACCTATAACCAGACCGTTCAGCTGGATATTACGGCCTTTTTAAAGACCGTAAA
GAAAAATAAGCACAAGTTTTATCCGGCCTTTATTCACATTCTTGCCCGCCTGATGAATGCTCATCCGGAA
TTCCGTATGGCAATGAAAGACGGTGAGCTGGTGATATGGGATAGTGTTCACCCTTGTTACACCGTTTTCC
ATGAGCAAACTGAAACGTTTTCATCGCTCTGGAGTGAATACCACGACGATTTCCGGCAGTTTCTACACAT
ATATTCGCAAGATGTGGCGTGTTACGGTGAAAACCTGGCCTATTTCCCTAAAGGGTTTATTGAGAATATG
TTTTTCGTCTCAGCCAATCCCTGGGTGAGTTTCACCAGTTTTGATTTAAACGTGGCCAATATGGACAACT
TCTTCGCCCCCGTTTTCACCATGGGCAAATATTATACGCAAGGCGACAAGGTGCTGATGCCGCTGGCGAT
TCAGGTTCATCATGCCGTTTGTGATGGGCTTCCATGTCGGCAGAATGCTTAATGAATTACACAGTACTGC
GATGAGTGGCAGGGCGGGGCGTAAACGCGTGGATCCGGCTTACTAAAAGCCAGATAACAGTATGCGTATT
TGCGCGCTGATTTTTGCGGTATAAGAATATATACTGATATGTATACCCGAAGTATGTCAAAAAGAGGTAT
GCTATGAAGCAGCGTATTACAGTGACAGTTGACAGCGACAGCTATCAGTTGCTCAAGGCATATATGATGT
CAATATCTCCGGTCTGGTAAGCACAACCATGCAGAATGAAGCCCGTCGTCTGCGTGCCGAACGCTGGAAA
GCGGAAAATCAGGAAGGGATGGCTGAGGTCGCCCGGTTTATTGAAATGAACGGCTCTTTTGCTGACGAGA
ACAGGGGCTGGTGAAATGCAGTTTAAGGTTTACACCTATAAAACTTTTGCTGACGAGAACAGGGGCTGGT
GAAATGCAGTTTAAGGTTTACACCTATAAAAGAGAGAGCCGTTATCGTCTGTTTGTGGATGTACAGAGTG
ATATTATTGACACGCCCGGGCGACGGATGGTGATCCCCCTGGCCAGTGCACGTCTGCTGTCAGATAAAGT
CTCCCGTGAACTTTACCCGGTGGTGCATATCGGGGATGAAAGCTGGCGCATGATGACCACCGATATGGCC
AGTGTGCCGGTCTCCGTTATCGGGGAAGAAGTGGCTGATCTCAGCCACCGCGAAAATGACATCAAAAACG
CCATTAACCTGATGTTCTGGGGAATATAAATGTCAGGCTCCCTTATACACAGCCAGTCTGCAGGTCGACC
ATAGTGACTGGATATGTTGTGTTTTACAGTATTATGTAGTCTGTTTTTTATGCAAAATCTAATTTAATAT
ATTGATATTTATATCATTTTACGTTTCTCGTTCAGCTTTCTTGTACAAAGTGGTGATATCGACTAGTGTG
AGCAAGGGCGAGGAGCTGTTCACCGGGGTGGTGCCCATCCTGGTCGAGCTGGACGGCGACGTAAACGGCC
ACAAGTTCAGCGTGTCCGGCGAGGGCGAGGGCGATGCCACCTACGGCAAGCTGACCCTGAAGTTCATCTG
CACCACCGGCAAGCTGCCCGTGCCCTGGCCCACCCTCGTGACCACCCTGACCTGGGGCGTGCAGTGCTTC
GCCCGCTACCCCGACCACATGAAGCAGCACGACTTCTTCAAGTCCGCCATGCCCGAAGGCTACGTCCAGG
AGCGCACCATCTTCTTCAAGGACGACGGCAACTACAAGACCCGCGCCGAGGTGAAGTTCGAGGGCGACAC
CCTGGTGAACCGCATCGAGCTGAAGGGCATCGACTTCAAGGAGGACGGCAACATCCTGGGGCACAAGCTG
GAGTACAACGCCATCAGCGACAACGTCTATATCACCGCCGACAAGCAGAAGAACGGCATCAAGGCCAACT
TCAAGATCCGCCACAACATCGAGGACGGCAGCGTGCAGCTCGCCGACCACTACCAGCAGAACACCCCCAT
CGGCGACGGCCCCGTGCTGCTGCCCGACAACCACTACCTGAGCACCCAGTCCAAGCTGAGCAAAGACCCC
AACGAGAAGCGCGATCACATGGTCCTGCTGGAGTTCGTGACCGCCGCCGGGATCACTCTCGGCATGGACG
AGCTGTACAAGGAACAAAAATTGATAAGTGAGGAAGATTTATAAGGGCCGGGCTGCAGGAATTCGATATC
AAGCTTATCGATACCGTCGACCTCGAGGGGGGGCCCGGTACCCAATTCGCCCTATAGTGAGTCGTATTAC
GCGCGGATCCAGCTTTGGACTTCTTCGCCAGAGGTTTGGTCAAGTCTCCAATCAAGGTTGTCGGCTTGTC
TACCTTGCCAGAAATTTACGAAAAGATGGAAAAGGGTCAAATCGTTGGTAGATACGTTGTTGACACTTCT
AAATAAGCGAATTTCTTATGATTTATGATTTTTATTATTAAATAAGTTATAAAAAAAATAAGTGTATACA
AATTTTAAAGTGACTCTTAGGTTTTAAAACGARAATTCTTATTCTTGAGTAACTCTTTCCTGTAGGTCAG
GTTGCTTTCTCAGGTATAGCATGAGGTCGCTCTTATTGACCACACCTCTACCGGCATGCCAATTCACTGG
CCGTCGTTTTACAACGTCGTGACTGGGAAAACCCTGGCGTTACCCAACTTAATCGCCTTGCAGCACATCC
CCCTTTCGCCAGCTGGCGTAATAGCGAAGAGGCCCGCACCGATCGCCCTTCCCAACAGTTGCGCAGCCTG
AATGGCGAATGGCGCCTGATGCGGTATTTTCTCCTTACGCATCTGTGCGGTATTTCACACCGCATAATCG
GATCGTACTTGTTACCCATCATTGAATTTTGAACATCCGAACCTGGGAGTTTTCCCTGAAACAGATAGTA
TATTTGAACCTGTATAATAATATATAGTCTAGCGCTTTACGGAAGACAATGTATGTATTTCGGTTCCTGG
AGAAACTATTGCATCTATTGCATAGGTAATCTTGCACGTCGCATCCCCGGTTCATTTTCTGCGTTTCCAT
CTTGCACTTCAATAGCATATCTTTGTTAACGAAGCATCTGTGCTTCATTTTGTAGAACAAAAATGCAACG
CGAGAGCGCTAATTTTTCAAACAAAGAATCTGAGCTGCATTTTTACAGAACAGAAATGCAACGCGAAAGC
GCTATTTTACCAACGAAGAATCTGTGCTTCATTTTTGTAAAACAAAAATGCAACGCGAGAGCGCTAATTT
TTCAAACAAAGAATCTGAGCTGCATTTTTACAGAACAGAAATGCAACGCGAGAGCGCTATTTTACCAACA
AAGAATCTATACTTCTTTTTTGTTCTACAAAAATGCATCCCGAGAGCGCTATTTTTCTAACAAAGCATCT
TAGATTACTTTTTTTCTCCTTTGTGCGCTCTATAATGCAGTCTCTTGATAACTTTTTGCACTGTAGGTCC
GTTAAGGTTAGAAGAAGGCTACTTTGGTGTCTATTTTCTCTTCCATAAAAAAAGCCTGACTCCACTTCCC
GCGTTTACTGATTACTAGCGAAGCTGCGGGTGCATTTTTTCAAGATAAAGGCATCCCCGATTATATTCTA
TACCGATGTGGATTGCGCATACTTTGTGAACAGAAAGTGATAGCGTTGATGATTCTTCATTGGTCAGAAA
ATTATGAACGGTTTCTTCTATTTTGTCTCTATATACTACGTATAGGAAATGTTTACATTTTCGTATTGTT
TTCGATTCACTCTATGAATAGTTCTTACTACAATTTTTTTGTCTAAAGAGTAATACTAGAGATAAACATA
AAAAATGTAGAGGTCGAGTTTAGATGCAAGTTCAAGGAGCGAAAGGTGGATGGGTAGGTTATATAGGGAT
ATAGCACAGAGATATATAGCAAAGAGATACTTTTGAGCAATGTTTGTGGAAGCGGTATTCGCAATATTTT
AGTAGCTCGTTACAGTCCGGTGCGTTTTTGGTTTTTTGAAAGTGCGTCTTCAGAGCGCTTTTGGTTTTCA
AAAGCGCTCTGAAGTTCCTATACTTTCTAGCTAGAGAATAGGAACTTCGGAATAGGAACTTCAAAGCGTT
TCCGAAAACGAGCGCTTCCGAAAATGCAACGCGAGCTGCGCACATACAGCTCACTGTTCACGTCGCACCT
ATATCTGCGTGTTGCCTGTATATATATATACATGAGAAGAACGGCATAGTGCGTGTTTATGCTTAAATGC
GTACTTATATGCGTCTATTTATGTAGGATGAAAGGTAGTCTAGTACCTCCTGTGATATTATCCCATTCCA
TGCGGGGTATCGTATGCTTCCTTCAGCACTACCCTTTAGCTGTTCTATATGCTGCCACTCCTCAATTGGA
TTAGTCTCATCCTTCAATGCTATCATTTCCTTTGATATTGGATCGATCCGATGATAAGCTGTCAAACATG
AGAATTGGGTAATAACTGATATAATTAAATTGAAGCTCTAATTTGTGAGTTTAGTATACATGCATTTACT
TATAATACAGTTTTTTAGTTTTGCTGGCCGCATCTTCTCAAATATGCTTCCCAGCCTGCTTTTCTGTAAC
GTTCACCCTCTACCTTAGCATCCCTTCCCTTTGCAAATAGTCCTCTTCCAACAATAATAATGTCAGATCC
TGTAGAGACCACATCATCCACGGTTCTATACTGTTGACCCAATGCGTCTCCCTTGTCATCTAAACCCACA
CCGGGTGTCATAATCAACCAATCGTAACCTTCATCTCTTCCACCCATGTCTCTTTGAGCAATAAAGCCGA
TAACAAAATCTTTGTCGCTCTTCGCAATGTCAACAGTACCCTTAGTATATTCTCCAGTAGATAGGGAGCC
CTTGCATGACAATTCTGCTAACATCAAAAGGCCTCTAGGTTCCTTTGTTACTTCTTCTGCCGCCTGCTTC
AAACCGCTAACAATACCTGGGCCCACCACACCGTGTGCATTCGTAATGTCTGCCCATTCTGCTATTCTGT
ATACACCCGCAGAGTACTGCAATTTGACTGTATTACCAATGTCAGCAAATTTTCTGTCTTCGAAGAGTAA
AAAATTGTACTTGGCGGATAATGCCTTTAGCGGCTTAACTGTGCCCTCCATGGAAAAATCAGTCAAGATA
TCCACATGTGTTTTTAGTAAACAAATTTTGGGACCTAATGCTTCAACTAACTCCAGTAATTCCTTGGTGG
TACGAACATCCAATGAAGCACACAAGTTTGTTTGCTTTTCGTGCATGATATTAAATAGCTTGGCAGCAAC
AGGACTAGGATGAGTAGCAGCACGTTCCTTATATGTAGCTTTCGACATGATTTATCTTCGTTTCCTGCAT
GTTTTTGTTCTGTGCAGTTGGGTTAAGAATACTGGGCAATTTCATGTTTCTTCAACACTACATATGCGTA
TATATACCAATCTAAGTCTGTGCTCCTTCCTTCGTTCTTCCTTCTGTTCGGAGATTACCGAATCAAAAAA
ATTTCAAGGAAACCGAAATCAAAAAAAAGAATAAAAAAAAAATGATGAATTGAAAAGCTAATTCTTGAAG
ACGAAAGGGCCTCGTGATACGCCTATTTTTATAGGTTAATGTCATGATAATAATGGTTTCTTAGACGTCA
GGTGGCACTTTTCGGGGAAATGTGCGCGGAACCCCTATTTGTTTATTTTTCTAAATACATTCAAATATGT
ATCCGCTCATGAGACAATAACCCTGATAAATGCTTCAATAATATTGAAAAAGGAAGAGTATGAGTATTCA
ACATTTCCGTGTCGCCCTTATTCCCTTTTTTGCGGCATTTTGCCTTCCTGTTTTTGCTCACCCAGAAACG
CTGGTGAAAGTAAAAGATGCTGAAGATCAGTTGGGTGCACGAGTGGGTTACATCGAACTGGATCTCAACA
GCGGTAAGATCCTTGAGAGTTTTCGCCCCGAAGAACGTTTTCCAATGATGAGCACTTTTAAAGTTCTGCT
ATGTGGCGCGGTATTATCCCGTATTGACGCCGGGCAAGAGCAACTCGGTCGCCGCATACACTATTCTCAG
AATGACTTGGTTGAGTACTCACCAGTCACAGAAAAGCATCTTACGGATGGCATGACAGTAAGAGAATTAT
GCAGTGCTGCCATAACCATGAGTGATAACACTGCGGCCAACTTACTTCTGACAACGATCGGAGGACCGAA
GGAGCTAACCGCTTTTTTGCACAACATGGGGGATCATGTAACTCGCCTTGATCGTTGGGAACCGGAGCTG
AATGAAGCCATACCAAACGACGAGCGTGACACCACGATGCCTGTAGCAATGGCAACAACGTTGCGCAAAC
TATTAACTGGCGAACTACTTACTCTAGCTTCCCGGCAACAATTAATAGACTGGATGGAGGCGGATAAAGT
TGCAGGACCACTTCTGCGCTCGGCCCTTCCGGCTGGCTGGTTTATTGCTGATAAATCTGGAGCCGGTGAG
CGTGGGTCTCGCGGTATCATTGCAGCACTGGGGCCAGATGGTAAGCCCTCCCGTATCGTAGTTATCTACA
CGACGGGGAGTCAGGCAACTATGGATGAACGAAATAGACAGATCGCTGAGATAGGTGCCTCACTGATTAA
GCATTGGTAACTGTCAGACCAAGTTTACTCATATATACTTTAGATTGATTTAAAACTTCATTTTTAATTT
AAAAGGATCTAGGTGAAGATCCTTTTTGATAATCTCATGACCAAAATCCCTTAACGTGAGTTTTCGTTCC
ACTGAGCGTCAGACCCCGTAGAAAAGATCAAAGGATCTTCTTGAGATCCTTTTTTTCTGCGCGTAATCTG
CTGCTTGCAAACAAAAAAACCACCGCTACCAGCGGTGGTTTGTTTGCCGGATCAAGAGCTACCAACTCTT
TTTCCGAAGGTAACTGGCTTCAGCAGAGCGCAGATACCAAATACTGTTCTTCTAGTGTAGCCGTAGTTAG
GCCACCACTTCAAGAACTCTGTAGCACCGCCTACATACCTCGCTCTGCTAATCCTGTTACCAGTGGCTGC
TGCCAGTGGCGATAAGTCGTGTCTTACCGGGTTGGACTCAAGACGATAGTTACCGGATAAGGCGCAGCGG
TCGGGCTGAACGGGGGGTTCGTGCACACAGCCCAGCTTGGAGCGAACGACCTACACCGAACTGAGATACC
TACAGCGTGAGCTATGAGAAAGCGCCACGCTTCCCGAAGGGAGAAAGGCGGACAGGTATCCGGTAAGCGG
CAGGGTCGGAACAGGAGAGCGCACGAGGGAGCTTCCAGGGGGAAACGCCTGGTATCTTTATAGTCCTGTC
GGGTTTCGCCACCTCTGACTTGAGCGTCGATTTTTGTGATGCTCGTCAGGGGGGCGGAGCCTATGGAAAA
ACGCCAGCAACGCGGCCTTTTTACGGTTCCTGGCCTTTTGCTGGCCTTTTGCTCACATGTTCTTTCCTGC
GTTATCCCCTGATTCTGTGGATAACCGTATTACCGCCTTTGAGTGAGCTGATACCGCTCGCCGCAGCCGA
ACGACCGAGCGCAGCGAGTCAGTGAGCGAGGAAGCGGAAGAGCGCCCAATACGCAAACCGCCTCTCCCCG
CGCGTTGGCCGATTCATTAATGCAGCTGGCACGACAGGTTTCCCGACTGGAAAGCGGGCAGTGAGCGCAA
CGCAATTAATGTGAGTTAGCTCACTCATTAGGCACCCCAGGCTTTACACTTTATGCTTCCGGCTCGTATG
TTGTGTGGAATTGTGAGCGGATAACAATTTCACACAGGAAACAGCTATGACCATGATTACGCCAAGCTTC
CTGAAACGGAGAAACATAAACAGGCATTGCTGGGATCACCCATACATCACTCTGTTTTGCCTGACCTTTT
CCGGTAATTTGAAAACAAACCCGGTCTCGAAGCGGAGATCCGGCGATAATTACCGCAGAAATAAACCCAT
ACACGAGACGTAGAACCAGCCGCACATGGCCGGAGAAACTCCTGCGAGAATTTCGTAAACTCGCGCGCAT
TGCATCTGTATTTCCTAATGCGGCACTTCCAGGCCTCGATCGAGACCGTTTATCCATTGCTTTTTTGTTG
TCTTTTTCCCTCGTTCACAGAAAGTCTGAAGAAGCTATA
