>Addgene plasmid #65518 | pDRFLIP42 | addgene partial sequence | sequence record 127380 | T7 5'-TAATACGACTCACTATAGGG-3'
TCGACGGTATCGATAAGCTTGATATCGAATTCCTGCAGCCCGGCCCTTATAAATCTTCCTCACTTATCAA
TTTTTGTTCCTTGTACAGCTCGTCCATGCCGAGAGTGATCCCGGCGGCGGTCACGAACTCCAGCAGGACC
ATGTGATCGCGCTTCTCGTTGGGGTCTTTGCTCAGCTTGGACTGGGTGCTCAGGTAGTGGTTGTCGGGCA
GCAGCACGGGGCCGTCGCCGATGGGGGTGTTCTGCTGGTAGTGGTCGGCGAGCTGCACGCTGCCGTCCTC
GATGTTGTGGCGGATCTTGAAGTTGGCCTTGATGCCGTTCTTCTGCTTGTCGGCGGTGATATAGACGTTG
TCGCTGATGGCGTTGTACTCCAGCTTGTGCCCCAGGATGTTGCCGTCCTCCTTGAAGTCGATGCCCTTCA
GCTCGATGCGGTTCACCAGGGTGTCGCCCTCGAACTTCACCTCGGCGCGGGTCTTGTAGTTGCCGTCGTC
CTTGAAGAAGATGGTGCGCTCCTGGACGTAGCCTTCGGGCATGGCGGACTTGAAGAAGTCGTGCTGCTTC
ATGTGGTCGGGGTAGCGGGCGAAGCACTGCACGCCCCAGGTCAGGGTGGTCACGAGGGTGGGCCAGGGCA
CGGGCAGCTTGCCGGTGGTGCAGATGAACTTCAGGGTCAGCTTGCCGTA
