>Addgene plasmid #65518 | pDRFLIP42 | addgene partial sequence | sequence record 127382 | pPMA-For 5'-AACAATCGTTAATAATTAATTAATTGG-3'
TTTCTCTCTTTTATACACACATTCAAAAGAAAGAAAAAAAATATACCCCAGCCTCGATCTAGAAATACTT
TTGTTTAACTTTAAGAAGGAGATATACATATGCGGGGTTCTCATCATCATCATCATCATGGTATGGCTAG
CATGACTGGTGGACAGCAAATGGGTCGGGATCTGTACGACGATGACGATAAGGATCCGGGCCTCGAGGTG
AGCAAGGGCGAGGAGCTGTTCACCGGGGTGGTGCCCATCCTGGTCGAGCTGGACGGCGACGTAAACGGCC
ACAAGTTCAGCGTGTCCGGCGAGGGCGAGGGCGATGCCACCTACGGCAAGCTGACCCTGAAGTTCATCTG
CACCACCGGCAAGCTGCCCGTGCCCTGGCCCACCCTCGTGACCACCTTCGGCTACGGCCTGATGTGCTTC
GCCCGCTACCCCGACCACATGAAGCAGCACGACTTCTTCAAGTCCGCCATGCCCGAAGGCTACGTCCAGG
AGCGCACCATCTTCTTCAAGGACGACGGCAACTACAAGACCCGCGCCGAGGTGAAGTTCGAGGGCGACAC
CCTGGTGAACCGCATCGAGCTGAAGGGCATCGACTTCAAGGAGGACGGCAACATCCTGGGGCACAAGCTG
GAGTACAACTACAACAGCCACAACGTCTATATCATGGCCGACAAGCAGAAGAACGGCATCAAGGTGAACT
TCAAGATCCGCCACAACATCGAGGACGGCAGCGTGCAGCTCGCCGACCACTACCAGCAGAACACCCCCAT
CGGCGACGGCCCCGTGCTGCTGCCCGACAACCACTACCTGAGCTACCAGTCCGCCCTGAGCAAAGACCCC
AACGAGAAGCGCGATCACATGGTCCTGCTGGAGTTCGTGACCGCCGC
